Addgene plasmid #106045: Opto-GPR141
Purpose: Expression of a chimeric G-protein coupled receptor (Rhodopsin-GPR141; Opto-GPR141; D11)
Depositing lab: Harald Janovjak. Depositing organization: Institute of Science and Technology Austria (I.S.T. Austria). Publication: Optical functionalization of human Class A orphan G-protein-coupled receptors. Morri M, Sanchez-Romero I, Tichy AM, Kainrath S, Gerrard EJ, Hirschfeld PP, Schwarz J, Janovjak H. Nat Commun. 2018 May 16;9(1):1950. doi: 10.1038/s41467-018-04342-1. PubMed 29769519.
Backbone
  Vector backbone: pcDNA3.1-
  Backbone manufacturer: Invitrogen
  Backbone size w/o insert (bp): 5427
  Vector type: Mammalian Expression
  Selectable markers: Neomycin (select with G418)
Growth in bacteria
  Bacterial resistance: Ampicillin, 100 μg/mL
  Growth temperature: 37°C
  Growth strain: DH5alpha
  Copy number: High Copy
Gene/Insert
  Gene/Insert name: Opto-GPR141
  Species: H. sapiens (human), B. taurus (bovine)
  Insert size (bp): 1086
  Mutation: Chimeric receptor protein
  Entrez Gene: GPR141 (a.k.a. PGR13)
  Promoter: CMV
  Tag / fusion protein: VSV-G (N terminal on insert); Rhodopsin-1D4 (C terminal on insert)
  Cloning method: Restriction Enzyme; 5′ cloning site unknown (unknown if destroyed); 3′ cloning site unknown (unknown if destroyed)
  Sequencing primers: 5′ CMV_F (CGCAAATGGGCGGTAGGCGTG); 3′ pcDNA_R (CAACAGATGGCTGGCAAC)
Terms and licenses: Academic/Nonprofit Terms; Industry Terms: Not Available to Industry
Depositor comments: two step cloning; 5' and 3' sites cannot be used for (sub)cloning
How to cite: Opto-GPR141 was a gift from Harald Janovjak (Addgene plasmid # 106045 ; http://n2t.net/addgene:106045 ; RRID:Addgene_106045)
