[The description below was written by a language model from this plasmid's Addgene catalogue record and pLannotate feature annotations shown in this document.]
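Description:
Opto-GPR141 is a mammalian expression plasmid built on the Invitrogen pcDNA3.1(-) backbone, with a sequenced length of about 6.5 kb. It is maintained in E. coli through a high-copy ColE1/pUC-type origin and an ampicillin resistance gene (β-lactamase under its own promoter). An f1 origin is also present, which permits single-stranded DNA production. For selection in mammalian cells, an SV40 enhancer/early promoter drives the neomycin phosphotransferase gene followed by an SV40 polyadenylation signal, allowing G418 selection of stable transfectants. Several small annotated fragments (a short HIV-1 LTR match, ble, lacI, bom and lac promoter/operator pieces) appear to be backbone remnants or short automated similarity hits, not functional payload elements.

The payload is a roughly 1.1 kb open reading frame encoding a chimeric G-protein-coupled receptor that combines bovine rhodopsin with the human orphan class A receptor GPR141. It is transcribed from the CMV immediate-early enhancer/promoter and terminated by the bovine growth hormone poly(A) signal; a T7 promoter lies upstream of the insert. The feature table identifies most of the coding region as a rhodopsin fragment, including the N-terminal segment carrying the N-linked glycosylation signal. The record does not state which portions derive from GPR141. According to the catalogue entry, the protein carries an N-terminal VSV-G epitope and a C-terminal rhodopsin 1D4 epitope, useful for detection, although neither is annotated separately. The associated work concerns optical functionalization of orphan GPCRs, so the construct is intended to express a light-activated receptor for probing GPR141 signalling in cultured mammalian cells. The depositor notes that the flanking cloning sites cannot be reused for subcloning.
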