Features (pLannotate 1.2.2; 21 found; start..end, strand, type, name):
     74..453     +  enhancer       CMV enhancer: human cytomegalovirus immediate early enhancer
    454..657     +  promoter       CMV promoter: human cytomegalovirus (CMV) immediate early promoter
    653..686     +  LTR            5' LTR (truncated) (fragment): truncated 5' long terminal repeat (LTR) from HIV-1
    702..720     +  promoter       T7 promoter: promoter for bacteriophage T7 RNA polymerase
    855..1844    +  CDS            RHO (fragment): OPSD_BOVIN - Experimental evidence at protein level: Swiss-Prot protein existence level 1. Photoreceptor required for image-forming vision at low light intensity. Required for photoreceptor cell viability after birth (By similarity). Light-induced isomerization of 11-cis to all-trans retinal triggers a conformational change that activates signaling via G- proteins (PubMed:10926528, PubMed:12044163, PubMed:11972040, PubMed:16908857, PubMed:16586416, PubMed:17060607, PubMed:17449675, PubMed:18818650, PubMed:21389983, PubMed:22198838, PubMed:23579341, PubMed:25205354, PubMed:27458239). Subsequent
    870..908     +  CDS            opsin tag: segment of bovine rhodopsin containing a signal for N-linked glycosylation (Favaloro et al., 2008) The asparagine in the NKT tripeptide will be glycosylated if this sequence is exposed to the ER lumen.
   1891..2115    +  polyA_signal   bGH poly(A) signal: bovine growth hormone polyadenylation signal
   2119..2140    +  promoter       SV40 promoter (fragment): SV40 enhancer and early promoter
   2161..2589    +  rep_origin     f1 ori (sequence partly withheld): f1 bacteriophage origin of replication; arrow indicates direction of (+) strand synthesis
   2603..2932    +  promoter       SV40 promoter: SV40 enhancer and early promoter
   2999..3790    +  CDS            neo: KKA2_KLEPN - Also known as kan, nptII. Experimental evidence at protein level: Swiss-Prot protein existence level 1. Resistance to kanamycin, neomycin, paromomycin, ribostamycin, butirosin and gentamicin B. From Klebsiella pneumoniae.
   3814..3972    +  CDS            ble (fragment): BLE_KLEPN - Experimental evidence at protein level: Swiss-Prot protein existence level 1. Binding protein with a strong affinity to the bleomycin family of antibiotics. Binds to CL990; an antimitotic-antibiotic compound. From Klebsiella pneumoniae.
   3967..4088    +  polyA_signal   SV40 poly(A) signal: SV40 polyadenylation signal
   4161..4177    -  protein_bind   lac operator: The lac repressor binds to the lac operator to inhibit transcription in E. coli. This inhibition can be relieved by adding lactose or isopropyl-β-D-thiogalactopyranoside (IPTG). lac repressor encoded by lacI
   4185..4215    -  promoter       lac promoter: promoter for the E. coli lac operon
   4230..4251    -  protein_bind   CAP binding site: CAP binding activates transcription in the presence of cAMP. E. coli catabolite activator protein
   4264..4356    -  CDS            lacI (fragment): lac repressor; lacI; The lac repressor binds to the lac operator to inhibit transcription in E. coli. This inhibition can be relieved by adding lactose or isopropyl-β-D-thiogalactopyranoside (IPTG).
   4539..5127    -  rep_origin     ori: high-copy-number ColE1/pMB1/pBR322/pUC origin of replication
   5298..6158    -  CDS            AmpR: β-lactamase; bla; confers resistance to ampicillin, carbenicillin, and related antibiotics
   6159..6263    -  promoter       AmpR promoter: bla
   6322..6374    -  misc_feature   bom (fragment): basis of mobility region from pBR322
>Addgene plasmid #106045 | Opto-GPR141 | addgene full sequence | sequence record 209670 | Addgene NGS Result
AATTGCATGAAGAATCTGCTTAGGGTTAGGCGTTTTGCGCTGCTTCGCGATGTACGGGCCAGATATACGC
GTTGACATTGATTATTGACTAGTTATTAATAGTAATCAATTACGGGGTCATTAGTTCATAGCCCATATAT
GGAGTTCCGCGTTACATAACTTACGGTAAATGGCCCGCCTGGCTGACCGCCCAACGACCCCCGCCCATTG
ACGTCAATAATGACGTATGTTCCCATAGTAACGCCAATAGGGACTTTCCATTGACGTCAATGGGTGGAGT
ATTTACGGTAAACTGCCCACTTGGCAGTACATCAAGTGTATCATATGCCAAGTACGCCCCCTATTGACGT
CAATGACGGTAAATGGCCCGCCTGGCATTATGCCCAGTACATGACCTTATGGGACTTTCCTACTTGGCAG
TACATCTACGTATTAGTCATCGCTATTACCATGGTGATGCGGTTTTGGCAGTACATCAATGGGCGTGGAT
AGCGGTTTGACTCACGGGGATTTCCAAGTCTCCACCCCATTGACGTCAATGGGAGTTTGTTTTGGCACCA
AAATCAACGGGACTTTCCAAAATGTCGTAACAACTCCGCCCCATTGACGCAAATGGGCGGTAGGCGTGTA
CGGTGGGAGGTCTATATAAGCAGAGCTCTCTGGCTAACTAGAGAACCCACTGCTTACTGGCTTATCGAAA
TTAATACGACTCACTATAGGGAGACCCAAGCTGGCTAGCGTTTAAACTTAAGCTTGCCACCATGAAAACG
ATCATCGCCCTGAGCTACATCTTCTGCCTGGTATTCGCCATGTACACCGATATAGAGATGAACAGGCTGG
GAAAGGATAGCCTCATGAACGGGACCGAGGGCCCAAACTTCTACGTGCCTTTCTCCAACAAGACGGGCGT
GGTGCGCAGCCCCTTCGAGGCCCCGCAGTACTACCTGGCGGAGCCATGGCAGTTCTCCATGCTGGCCGCC
TACATGTTCCTGCTGATCATGCTTGGCTTCCCCATCAACTTCCTCACGCTGTACGTCCTGGTGAAAATGA
ACACCCGGTCAGTGCTCAACTACATCCTGCTCAACCTGGCCGTGGCCGACCTCTTCATGGTGTTCGGGGG
CTTCACCACCACCCTCTACACCTCTCTGCACGGGTACTTCGTCTTTGGGCCCACGGGCTGCAACCTGGAG
GGCTTCTTTGCCACCTTGGGCGGTGAAATTGCACTGTGGTCCTTGGTGGTCCTGGCCATCGAGCGGTACG
TGGTGGTGTTCAAGTGCAAAGACAAAGTGGAATTCTACAGAAAACTGGCCATCATGGGCGTCGCCTTCAC
CTGGGTCATGGCTCTGGCCTGTGCCGCGCCCCCCCTCGTCGGCTGGTCCAGGTACATCCCGGAGGGCATG
CAGTGCTCGTGCGGGATTGACTACTACACGCCCCACGAGGAAACCAACAATGAGTCGTTCGTCATCTACA
TGTTCGTGGTCCACTTCATCATCCCCCTGATTGTCATATTCTTCTGCTACGGAATCATTATGTTGATGGT
GCAGAAGCTACGCCACTCTTTACTATCCCACCAGGAGTTCTGGGCACAGCGCATGGTGATCATCATGGTC
ATCGCTTTCCTAATCTGCTGGCTGCCCTACGCTGGGGTGGCGTTCTACATCTTCACCCATCAGGGCTCTG
ACTTTGGCCCCATCTTCATGACCATCCCGGCTTTCTTTGCCAAGACTTCTGCCGTCTACAACCCCGTCAT
CTACATCATGATGAACAAGCAGTTCCGCCAAAAGATAATTGGCTTATGGAATTGTGTTTTGTGCCGTACA
GAAACCAGCCAAGTGGCGCCTGCCTAACTCGAGTCTAGAGGGCCCGTTTAAACCCGCTGATCAGCCTCGA
CTGTGCCTTCTAGTTGCCAGCCATCTGTTGTTTGCCCCTCCCCCGTGCCTTCCTTGACCCTGGAAGGTGC
CACTCCCACTGTCCTTTCCTAATAAAATGAGGAAATTGCATCGCATTGTCTGAGTAGGTGTCATTCTATT
CTGGGGGGTGGGGTGGGGCAGGACAGCAAGGGGGAGGATTGGGAAGACAATAGCAGGCATGCTGGGGATG
CGGTGGGCTCTATGGCTTCTGAGGCGGAAAGAACCAGCTGGGGCTCTAGGGGGTATCCCC
[124 nt withheld, positions 2161-2284]
C
[91 nt withheld, positions 2286-2376]
A
[49 nt withheld, positions 2378-2426]
CCTTTGACGTTGGAGTCCACGTTCTTT
[37 nt withheld, positions 2454-2490]
ACCCTATCTCGGTCTATTCTTTTGATTTATAAGGGATTTTGCCGATTTCGGCCTATTGGTTAAAAAATGA
GCTGATTTAACAAAAATTTAACGCGAATTAATTCTGTGGAATGTGTGTCAGTTAGGGTGTGGAAAGTCCC
CAGGCTCCCCAGCAGGCAGAAGTATGCAAAGCATGCATCTCAATTAGTCAGCAACCAGGTGTGGAAAGTC
CCCAGGCTCCCCAGCAGGCAGAAGTATGCAAAGCATGCATCTCAATTAGTCAGCAACCATAGTCCCGCCC
CTAACTCCGCCCATCCCGCCCCTAACTCCGCCCAGTTCCGCCCATTCTCCGCCCCATGGCTGACTAATTT
TTTTTATTTATGCAGAGGCCGAGGCCGCCTCTGCCTCTGAGCTATTCCAGAAGTAGTGAGGAGGCTTTTT
TGGAGGCCTAGGCTTTTGCAAAAAGCTCCCGGGAGCTTGTATATCCATTTTCGGATCTGATCAAGAGACA
GGATGAGGATCGTTTCGCATGATTGAACAAGATGGATTGCACGCAGGTTCTCCGGCCGCTTGGGTGGAGA
GGCTATTCGGCTATGACTGGGCACAACAGACAATCGGCTGCTCTGATGCCGCCGTGTTCCGGCTGTCAGC
GCAGGGGCGCCCGGTTCTTTTTGTCAAGACCGACCTGTCCGGTGCCCTGAATGAACTGCAGGACGAGGCA
GCGCGGCTATCGTGGCTGGCCACGACGGGCGTTCCTTGCGCAGCTGTGCTCGACGTTGTCACTGAAGCGG
GAAGGGACTGGCTGCTATTGGGCGAAGTGCCGGGGCAGGATCTCCTGTCATCTCACCTTGCTCCTGCCGA
GAAAGTATCCATCATGGCTGATGCAATGCGGCGGCTGCATACGCTTGATCCGGCTACCTGCCCATTCGAC
CACCAAGCGAAACATCGCATCGAGCGAGCACGTACTCGGATGGAAGCCGGTCTTGTCGATCAGGATGATC
TGGACGAAGAGCATCAGGGGCTCGCGCCAGCCGAACTGTTCGCCAGGCTCAAGGCGCGCATGCCCGACGG
CGAGGATCTCGTCGTGACCCATGGCGATGCCTGCTTGCCGAATATCATGGTGGAAAATGGCCGCTTTTCT
GGATTCATCGACTGTGGCCGGCTGGGTGTGGCGGACCGCTATCAGGACATAGCGTTGGCTACCCGTGATA
TTGCTGAAGAGCTTGGCGGCGAATGGGCTGACCGCTTCCTCGTGCTTTACGGTATCGCCGCTCCCGATTC
GCAGCGCATCGCCTTCTATCGCCTTCTTGACGAGTTCTTCTGAGCGGGACTCTGGGGTTCGAAATGACCG
ACCAAGCGACGCCCAACCTGCCATCACGAGATTTCGATTCCACCGCCGCCTTCTATGAAAGGTTGGGCTT
CGGAATCGTTTTCCGGGACGCCGGCTGGATGATCCTCCAGCGCGGGGATCTCATGCTGGAGTTCTTCGCC
CACCCCAACTTGTTTATTGCAGCTTATAATGGTTACAAATAAAGCAATAGCATCACAAATTTCACAAATA
AAGCATTTTTTTCACTGCATTCTAGTTGTGGTTTGTCCAAACTCATCAATGTATCTTATCATGTCTGTAT
ACCGTCGACCTCTAGCTAGAGCTTGGCGTAATCATGGTCATAGCTGTTTCCTGTGTGAAATTGTTATCCG
CTCACAATTCCACACAACATACGAGCCGGAAGCATAAAGTGTAAAGCCTGGGGTGCCTAATGAGTGAGCT
AACTCACATTAATTGCGTTGCGCTCACTGCCCGCTTTCCAGTCGGGAAACCTGTCGTGCCAGCTGCATTA
ATGAATCGGCCAACGCGCGGGGAGAGGCGGTTTGCGTATTGGGCGCTCTTCCGCTTCCTCGCTCACTGAC
TCGCTGCGCTCGGTCGTTCGGCTGCGGCGAGCGGTATCAGCTCACTCAAAGGCGGTAATACGGTTATCCA
CAGAATCAGGGGATAACGCAGGAAAGAACATGTGAGCAAAAGGCCAGCAAAAGGCCAGGAACCGTAAAAA
GGCCGCGTTGCTGGCGTTTTTCCATAGGCTCCGCCCCCCTGACGAGCATCACAAAAATCGACGCTCAAGT
CAGAGGTGGCGAAACCCGACAGGACTATAAAGATACCAGGCGTTTCCCCCTGGAAGCTCCCTCGTGCGCT
CTCCTGTTCCGACCCTGCCGCTTACCGGATACCTGTCCGCCTTTCTCCCTTCGGGAAGCGTGGCGCTTTC
TCATAGCTCACGCTGTAGGTATCTCAGTTCGGTGTAGGTCGTTCGCTCCAAGCTGGGCTGTGTGCACGAA
CCCCCCGTTCAGCCCGACCGCTGCGCCTTATCCGGTAACTATCGTCTTGAGTCCAACCCGGTAAGACACG
ACTTATCGCCACTGGCAGCAGCCACTGGTAACAGGATTAGCAGAGCGAGGTATGTAGGCGGTGCTACAGA
GTTCTTGAAGTGGTGGCCTAACTACGGCTACACTAGAAGAACAGTATTTGGTATCTGCGCTCTGCTGAAG
CCAGTTACCTTCGGAAAAAGAGTTGGTAGCTCTTGATCCGGCAAACAAACCACCGCTGGTAGCGGTGGTT
TTTTTGTTTGCAAGCAGCAGATTACGCGCAGAAAAAAAGGATCTCAAGAAGATCCTTTGATCTTTTCTAC
GGGGTCTGACGCTCAGTGGAACGAAAACTCACGTTAAGGGATTTTGGTCATGAGATTATCAAAAAGGATC
TTCACCTAGATCCTTTTAAATTAAAAATGAAGTTTTAAATCAATCTAAAGTATATATGAGTAAACTTGGT
CTGACAGTTACCAATGCTTAATCAGTGAGGCACCTATCTCAGCGATCTGTCTATTTCGTTCATCCATAGT
TGCCTGACTCCCCGTCGTGTAGATAACTACGATACGGGAGGGCTTACCATCTGGCCCCAGTGCTGCAATG
ATACCGCGAGACCCACGCTCACCGGCTCCAGATTTATCAGCAATAAACCAGCCAGCCGGAAGGGCCGAGC
GCAGAAGTGGTCCTGCAACTTTATCCGCCTCCATCCAGTCTATTAATTGTTGCCGGGAAGCTAGAGTAAG
TAGTTCGCCAGTTAATAGTTTGCGCAACGTTGTTGCCATTGCTACAGGCATCGTGGTGTCACGCTCGTCG
TTTGGTATGGCTTCATTCAGCTCCGGTTCCCAACGATCAAGGCGAGTTACATGATCCCCCATGTTGTGCA
AAAAAGCGGTTAGCTCCTTCGGTCCTCCGATCGTTGTCAGAAGTAAGTTGGCCGCAGTGTTATCACTCAT
GGTTATGGCAGCACTGCATAATTCTCTTACTGTCATGCCATCCGTAAGATGCTTTTCTGTGACTGGTGAG
TACTCAACCAAGTCATTCTGAGAATAGTGTATGCGGCGACCGAGTTGCTCTTGCCCGGCGTCAATACGGG
ATAATACCGCGCCACATAGCAGAACTTTAAAAGTGCTCATCATTGGAAAACGTTCTTCGGGGCGAAAACT
CTCAAGGATCTTACCGCTGTTGAGATCCAGTTCGATGTAACCCACTCGTGCACCCAACTGATCTTCAGCA
TCTTTTACTTTCACCAGCGTTTCTGGGTGAGCAAAAACAGGAAGGCAAAATGCCGCAAAAAAGGGAATAA
GGGCGACACGGAAATGTTGAATACTCATACTCTTCCTTTTTCAATATTATTGAAGCATTTATCAGGGTTA
TTGTCTCATGAGCGGATACATATTTGAATGTATTTAGAAAAATAAACAAATAGGGGTTCCGCGCACATTT
CCCCGAAAAGTGCCACCTGACGTCGACGGATCGGGAGATCTCCCGATCCCCTATGGTGCACTCTCAGTAC
AATCTGCTCTGATGCCGCATAGTTAAGCCAGTATCTGCTCCCTGCTTGTGTGTTGGAGGTCGCTGAGTAG
TGCGCGAGCAAAATTTAAGCTACAACAAGGCAAGGCTTGACCGAC
