>Addgene plasmid #106045 | Opto-GPR141 | depositor partial sequence | sequence record 200808 | Opto-GPR141
ATGAAAACGATCATCGCCCTGAGCTACATCTTCTGCCTGGTATTCGCCATGTACACCGATATAGAGATGA
ACAGGCTGGGAAAGGATAGCCTCATGAACGGGACCGAGGGCCCAAACTTCTACGTGCCTTTCTCCAACAA
GACGGGCGTGGTGCGCAGCCCCTTCGAGGCCCCGCAGTACTACCTGGCGGAGCCATGGCAGTTCTCCATG
CTGGCCGCCTACATGTTCCTGCTGATCATGCTTGGCTTCCCCATCAACTTCCTCACGCTGTACGTCCTGG
TGAAAATGAACACCCGGTCAGTGCTCAACTACATCCTGCTCAACCTGGCCGTGGCCGACCTCTTCATGGT
GTTCGGGGGCTTCACCACCACCCTCTACACCTCTCTGCACGGGTACTTCGTCTTTGGGCCCACGGGCTGC
AACCTGGAGGGCTTCTTTGCCACCTTGGGCGGTGAAATTGCACTGTGGTCCTTGGTGGTCCTGGCCATCG
AGCGGTACGTGGTGGTGTTCAAGTGCAAAGACAAAGTGGAATTCTACAGAAAACTGGCCATCATGGGCGT
CGCCTTCACCTGGGTCATGGCTCTGGCCTGTGCCGCGCCCCCCCTCGTCGGCTGGTCCAGGTACATCCCG
GAGGGCATGCAGTGCTCGTGCGGGATTGACTACTACACGCCCCACGAGGAAACCAACAATGAGTCGTTCG
TCATCTACATGTTCGTGGTCCACTTCATCATCCCCCTGATTGTCATATTCTTCTGCTACGGAATCATTAT
GTTGATGGTGCAGAAGCTACGCCACTCTTTACTATCCCACCAGGAGTTCTGGGCACAGCGCATGGTGATC
ATCATGGTCATCGCTTTCCTAATCTGCTGGCTGCCCTACGCTGGGGTGGCGTTCTACATCTTCACCCATC
AGGGCTCTGACTTTGGCCCCATCTTCATGACCATCCCGGCTTTCTTTGCCAAGACTTCTGCCGTCTACAA
CCCCGTCATCTACATCATGATGAACAAGCAGTTCCGCCAAAAGATAATTGGCTTATGGAATTGTGTTTTG
TGCCGTACAGAAACCAGCCAAGTGGCGCCTGCCTAA
